>Addgene plasmid | pICH85281 | analyzer sequence | sequence record 75029
AATGTGAGACCACGAAGTGGCTCTTCAGTGGACGAAAGGGCCTCGTGATACGCCTATTTTTATAGGTTAA
TGTCATGATAATAATGGTTTCTTAGACGTCAGGTGGCACTTTTCGGGGAAATGTGCGCGGAACCCCTATT
TGTTTATTTTTCTAAATACATTCAAATATGTATCCGCTCATGAGACAATAACCCTGATAAATGCTTCAAT
AATATTGAAAAAGGAAGAGTATGCGCTCACGCAACTGGTCCAGAACCTTGACCGAACGCAGCGGTGGTAA
CGGCGCAGTGGCGGTTTTCATGGCTTGTTATGACTGTTTTTTTGGGGTACAGTCTATGCCTCGGGCATCC
AAGCAGCAAGCGCGTTACGCCGTGGGTCGATGTTTGATGTTATGGAGCAGCAACGATGTTACGCAGCAGG
GCAGTCGCCCTAAAACAAAGTTAAACATCATGAGGGAAGCGGTGATCGCCGAAGTATCGACTCAACTATC
AGAGGTAGTTGGCGTCATCGAGCGCCATCTCGAACCGACGTTGCTGGCCGTACATTTGTACGGCTCCGCA
GTGGATGGCGGCCTGAAGCCACACAGCGATATTGATTTGCTGGTTACGGTGACCGTAAGGCTTGATGAAA
CAACGCGGCGAGCTTTGATCAACGACCTTTTGGAAACTTCGGCTTCCCCTGGAGAGAGCGAGATTCTCCG
CGCTGTAGAAGTCACCATTGTTGTGCACGACGACATCATTCCGTGGCGTTATCCAGCTAAGCGCGAACTG
CAATTTGGAGAATGGCAGCGCAATGACATTCTTGCAGGTATCTTCGAGCCAGCCACGATCGACATTGATC
TGGCTATCTTGCTGACAAAAGCAAGAGAACATAGCGTTGCCTTGGTAGGTCCAGCGGCGGAGGAACTCTT
TGATCCGGTTCCTGAACAGGATCTATTTGAGGCGCTAAATGAAACCTTAACGCTATGGAACTCGCCGCCC
GACTGGGCTGGCGATGAGCGAAATGTAGTGCTTACGTTGTCCCGCATTTGGTACAGCGCAGTAACCGGCA
AAATCGCGCCGAAGGATGTCGCTGCCGACTGGGCAATGGAGCGCCTGCCGGCCCAGTATCAGCCCGTCAT
ACTTGAAGCTAGACAGGCTTATCTTGGACAAGAAGAAGATCGCTTGGCCTCGCGCGCAGATCAGTTGGAA
GAATTTGTCCATTACGTAAAAGGCGAGATCACCAAGGTAGTCGGCAAATAACTGTCAGACCAAGTTTACT
CATATATACTTTAGATTGATTTAAAACTTCATTTTTAATTTAAAAGGATCTAGGTGAAGATCCTTTTTGA
TAATCTCATGACCAAAATCCCTTAACGTGAGTTTTCGTTCCACTGAGCGTCAGACCCCGTAGAAAAGATC
AAAGGATCTTCTTGAGATCCTTTTTTTCTGCGCGTAATCTGCTGCTTGCAAACAAAAAAACCACCGCTAC
CAGCGGTGGTTTGTTTGCCGGATCAAGAGCTACCAACTCTTTTTCCGAAGGTAACTGGCTTCAGCAGAGC
GCAGATACCAAATACTGTCCTTCTAGTGTAGCCGTAGTTAGGCCACCACTTCAAGAACTCTGTAGCACCG
CCTACATACCTCGCTCTGCTAATCCTGTTACCAGTGGCTGCTGCCAGTGGCGATAAGTCGTGTCTTACCG
GGTTGGACTCAAGACGATAGTTACCGGATAAGGCGCAGCGGTCGGGCTGAACGGGGGGTTCGTGCACACA
GCCCAGCTTGGAGCGAACGACCTACACCGAACTGAGATACCTACAGCGTGAGCTATGAGAAAGCGCCACG
CTTCCCGAAGGGAGAAAGGCGGACAGGTATCCGGTAAGCGGCAGGGTCGGAACAGGAGAGCGCACGAGGG
AGCTTCCAGGGGGAAACGCCTGGTATCTTTATAGTCCTGTCGGGTTTCGCCACCTCTGACTTGAGCGTCG
ATTTTTGTGATGCTCGTCAGGGGGGCGGAGCCTATGGAAAAACGCCAGCAACGCGGCCTTTTTACGGTTC
CTGGCCTTTTGCTGGCCTTTTGCTCACATGTTCTTTCCTGCGTTATCCCCTGATTCTGTGGATAACCGTA
TTACCGCCTTTGAGTGAGCTGATACCGCTCGCCGCAGCCGAACGACCGAGCGCAGCGAGTCAGTGAGCGA
GGAAGCGGAAGAGCGCCCAATACGCAAACCGCCTCTCCCCGCGCGTTGGCCGATTCATTAATCACTCTGT
GGTCTCAGGAGATTTTTCAAATCAGTGCGCAAGACGTGACGTAAGTATCCGAGTCAGTTTTTATTTTTCT
ACTAATTTGGTCGTTTATTTCGGCGTGTAGGACATGGCAACCGGGCCTGAATTTCGCGGGTATTCTGTTT
CTATTCCAACTTTTTCTTGATCCGCAGCCATTAACGACTTTTGAATAGATACGCTGACACGCCAAGCCTC
GCTAGTCAAAAGTGTACCAAACAACGCTTTACAGCAAGAACGGAATGCGCGTGACGCTCGCGGTGACGCC
ATTTCGCCTTTTCAGAAATGGATAAATAGCCTTGCTTCCTATTATATCTTCCCAAATTACCAATACATTA
CACTAGCATCTGAATTTCATAACCAATCTCGATACACCAAATCG
Features (pLannotate 1.2.2; 7 found; start..end, strand, type, name):
    126..230     +  promoter       AmpR promoter: bla
    221..301     -  CDS            int (fragment): INT2_ECOLX - Protein inferred from homology: Swiss-Prot protein existence level 3. Putative integrase believed to be involved in the insertion of antibiotic resistance genes into plasmids and transposons. From Escherichia coli.
    387..443     +  CDS            GmR (fragment): gentamycin acetyltransferase; aacC1; confers resistance to gentamycin
    450..1238    +  CDS            aadA: S3AD_ECOLX - Experimental evidence at protein level: Swiss-Prot protein existence level 1. Mediates bacterial resistance to the antibiotics streptomycin and spectinomycin. From Escherichia coli.
   1412..2000    +  rep_origin     ori: high-copy-number ColE1/pMB1/pBR322/pUC origin of replication
   2183..2232    +  CDS            lacI (fragment): lac repressor; lacI; The lac repressor binds to the lac operator to inhibit transcription in E. coli. This inhibition can be relieved by adding lactose or isopropyl-β-D-thiogalactopyranoside (IPTG).
   2254..2634    +  promoter       MAS promoter: mannopine synthase promoter (Velten et al., 1984)
